Addgene plasmid #47429: Flag-Rab35 S22N inactive
Depositing lab: Peter McPherson. Depositing organization: McGill University. Publication: Interplay between Rab35 and Arf6 controls cargo recycling to coordinate cell adhesion and migration. Allaire PD, Seyed Sadr M, Chaineau M, Seyed Sadr E, Konefal S, Fotouhi M, Maret D, Ritter B, Del Maestro RF, McPherson PS. J Cell Sci. 2013 Feb 1;126(Pt 3):722-31. doi: 10.1242/jcs.112375. Epub 2012 Dec 21. PubMed 23264734.
Backbone
  Vector backbone: pcDNA3-Flag
  Vector type: Mammalian Expression
Growth in bacteria
  Bacterial resistance: Ampicillin, 100 μg/mL
  Growth temperature: 37°C
  Growth strain: DH5alpha
  Copy number: High Copy
Gene/Insert
  Gene/Insert name: Rab35 S22N (alt name: Rab35)
  Species: H. sapiens (human)
  Insert size (bp): 600
  Mutation: S22N inactive
  Entrez Gene: RAB35 (a.k.a. H-ray, RAB1C, RAY)
  Promoter: CMV
  Tag / fusion protein: FLAG (N terminal on backbone)
  Cloning method: Unknown
  Sequencing primers: 5′ CMV-F; 3′ BGHrev
Terms and licenses: Academic/Nonprofit Terms; Industry Terms: Not Available to Industry
How to cite: Flag-Rab35 S22N inactive was a gift from Peter McPherson (Addgene plasmid # 47429 ; http://n2t.net/addgene:47429 ; RRID:Addgene_47429)
