[The description below was written by a language model from this plasmid's Addgene catalogue record.]
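Description:
Flag-Rab35 S22N inactive is a mammalian expression plasmid built on a pcDNA3-Flag backbone. It is propagated in E. coli as a high-copy plasmid under ampicillin selection. The record gives no feature table, so other backbone elements, such as the specific replication origin or any mammalian selection marker, are not documented here. The use of a BGH reverse sequencing primer does suggest that a bovine growth hormone polyadenylation region lies downstream of the insert, as is usual for pcDNA3-type vectors.

The payload is an approximately 600 bp insert encoding human RAB35, a small GTPase of the Rab family, carrying the S22N substitution that the record annotates as inactive. Mutations at this conserved serine in the nucleotide-binding region of Rab proteins are generally used to favour the GDP-bound or nucleotide-free state, giving a form that often acts in a dominant-negative manner. Expression is driven by the strong constitutive CMV promoter. A FLAG epitope supplied by the backbone is fused to the N terminus, which allows detection or immunoprecipitation with anti-FLAG antibodies and leaves free the C terminus, where Rab proteins are normally lipid-modified for membrane attachment. The cloning method is not stated.

The associated publication concerns the interplay between Rab35 and Arf6 in cargo recycling, cell adhesion and migration. This construct is therefore suited to transient expression in cultured mammalian cells to interfere with, or serve as an inactive control for, Rab35-dependent endosomal trafficking, typically alongside wild-type or activated Rab35 variants.
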