>Addgene plasmid #47429 | Flag-Rab35 S22N inactive | addgene partial sequence | sequence record 68405 | CMV-F 5'-CGCAAATGGGCGGTAGGCGTG-3'
GAGCTCTCTGGCTAACTAGAGAACCCACTGCTTACTGGCTTATCGAAATTAATACGACTCACTATAGGGA
GACCCAAGCTTGCCACCATGGACTACAAAGACGATGACGACAAGGGATCCATGGCCCGGGACTACGACCA
CCTCTTCAAGCTGCTCATCATCGGCGACAGCGGTGTGGGCAAGAACAGTTTACTGTTGCGTTTTGCAGAC
AACACTTTCTCAGGCAGCTACATCACCACGATCGGAGTGGATTTCAAGATCCGGACCGTGGAGATCAACG
GGGAGAAGGTGAAGCTGCAGATCTGGGACACAGCGGGGCAGGAGCGCTTCCGCACCATCACCTCCACGTA
TTATCGGGGGACCCACGGGGTCATTGTGGTTTACGACGTCACCAGTGCCGAGTCCTTTGTCAACGTCAAG
CGGTGGCTTCACGAAATCAACCAGAACTGTGATGATGTGTGCCGAATATTAGTGGGTAATAAGAATGACG
ACCCTGAGCGGAAGGTGGTGGAGACGGAAGATGCCTACAAATTCGCCGGGCAGATGGGCATCCAGTTGTT
CGAGACCAGCGCCAAGGAGAATGTCAACGTGGAAGAGATGTTCAACTGCATCACGGAGCTGGTCCTCCGA
GCAAAGAAAGACAACCTGGCAAAACAGCAGCAGCAACAACAGAACGATGTGGTGAAGCTCACGAAGAACA
GTAAACGAAAGAAACGCTGCTGCTAAGAATTCTGCAGATATCCATCACACTGGCGGCCGCTCGAGCATGC
ATCTAGAGGGCCCTATTCTATAGTGTCACCTAAATGCTAGAGCTCGCTGATCAGCCTCGACTGTGCCTTC
TAGTTGCCAGCCATCTGTTGTTTGCCCCTCCCCCGTGCCTTCCTTGACCCTGGAAGGTGCCACTCCCACT
GTCCTTTCCTAATAAAATGAGGAAATTGCATCGCATTGTCTGAGTAGGTGTCATTCTATTCT
